>Addgene plasmid #92234 | pJExpress414_GmPOPB | depositor full sequence | sequence record 177735 | pJExpress414_GmPOPB sequence 6229 bps
CCCGTAGAAAAGATCAAAGGATCTTCTTGAGATCCTTTTTTTCTGCGCGTAATCTGCTGCTTGCAAACAA
AAAAACCACCGCTACCAGCGGTGGTTTGTTTGCCGGATCAAGAGCTACCAACTCTTTTTCCGAAGGTAAC
TGGCTTCAGCAGAGCGCAGATACCAAATACTGTTCTTCTAGTGTAGCCGTAGTTAGCCCACCACTTCAAG
AACTCTGTAGCACCGCCTACATACCTCGCTCTGCTAATCCTGTTACCAGTGGCTGCTGCCAGTGGCGATA
AGTCGTGTCTTACCGGGTTGGACTCAAGACGATAGTTACCGGATAAGGCGCAGCGGTCGGGCTGAACGGG
GGGTTCGTGCACACAGCCCAGCTTGGAGCGAACGACCTACACCGAACTGAGATACCTACAGCGTGAGCTA
TGAGAAAGCGCCACGCTTCCCGAAGGGAGAAAGGCGGACAGGTATCCGGTAAGCGGCAGGGTCGGAACAG
GAGAGCGCACGAGGGAGCTTCCAGGGGGAAACGCCTGGTATCTTTATAGTCCTGTCGGGTTTCGCCACCT
CTGACTTGAGCGTCGATTTTTGTGATGCTCGTCAGGGGGGCGGAGCCTATGGAAAAACGCCAGCAACGCG
GCCTTTTTACGGTTCCTGGCCTTTTGCTGGCCTTTTGCTCACATGTTCTTTCCTGCGTTATCCCCTGATT
CTGTGGATAACCGTATTACCGCCTTTGAGTGAGCTGATACCGCTCGCCGCAGCCGAACGACCGAGCGCAG
CGAGTCAGTGAGCGAGGAAGCGGAAGGCGAGAGTAGGGAACTGCCAGGCATCAAACTAAGCAGAAGGCCC
CTGACGGATGGCCTTTTTGCGTTTCTACAAACTCTTTCTGTGTTGTAAAACGACGGCCAGTCTTAAGCTC
GGGCCCCCTGGGCGGTTCTGATAACGAGTAATCGTTAATCCGCAAATAACGTAAAAACCCGCTTCGGCGG
GTTTTTTTATGGGGGGAGTTTAGGGAAAGAGCATTTGTCAGAATATTTAAGGGCGCCTGTCACTTTGCTT
GATATATGAGAATTATTTAACCTTATAAATGAGAAAAAAGCAACGCACTTTAAATAAGATACGTTGCTTT
TTCGATTGATGAACACCTATAATTAAACTATTCATCTATTATTTATGATTTTTTGTATATACAATATTTC
TAGTTTGTTAAAGAGAATTAAGAAAATAAATCTCGAAAATAATAAAGGGAAAATCAGTTTTTGATATCAA
AATTATACATGTCAACGATAATACAAAATATAATACAAACTATAAGATGTTATCAGTATTTATTATCATT
TAGAATAAATTTTGTGTCGCCCTTCCGCGAAATTAATACGACTCACTATAGGGGAATTGTGAGCGGATAA
CAATTCCCCTCTAGAAATAATTTTGTTTAACTTTTAGGAGGTAAACATATGCACCATCATCATCATCACG
AGAACTTATACTTTCAAGGCATGAGCAGCGTTACCTGGGCACCGGGCAATTACCCGAGCACCCGCCGTTC
CGATCATGTGGACACGTATCAAAGCGCGAGCAAGGGCGAAGTCCCGGTGCCGGATCCGTATCAGTGGCTG
GAAGAGAGCACCGACGAAGTCGACAAGTGGACGACGGCACAAGCGGACCTGGCACAGTCTTATCTGGACC
AAAACGCTGACATTCAAAAACTGGCCGAGAAATTTCGTGCGAGCCGTAATTACGCCAAGTTCTCTGCACC
GACTCTGTTGGACGACGGTCACTGGTATTGGTTCTATAACCGTGGCTTGCAGAGCCAAAGCGTCTTGTAC
AGATCTAAAGAACCAGCCCTGCCGGACTTCTCTAAGGGCGACGATAACGTTGGTGACGTTTTCTTTGATC
CGAATGTGCTGGCAGCGGATGGTAGCGCGGGCATGGTCCTGTGCAAATTCTCGCCGGACGGTAAATTCTT
TGCCTATGCAGTTAGCCACCTGGGTGGCGATTACTCCACGATTTACGTGCGTTCCACGAGCAGCCCGCTG
AGCCAGGCGAGCGTCGCGCAAGGTGTGGACGGTCGTCTGAGCGACGAAGTCAAATGGTTCAAGTTTAGCA
CCATTATTTGGACTAAAGATAGCAAGGGCTTCCTGTACCAGCGCTATCCGGCTCGCGAGCGTCACGAGGG
TACCCGCAGCGACCGTAATGCCATGATGTGTTACCACAAAGTCGGCACGACCCAAGAAGAAGATATTATT
GTGTATCAGGATAATGAACATCCTGAGTGGATCTATGGTGCGGATACCTCCGAAGATGGCAAGTACCTGT
ACCTGTACCAGTTTAAAGATACCAGCAAGAAAAACCTGTTGTGGGTCGCCGAGCTGGACGAAGATGGCGT
TAAGAGCGGTATTCACTGGCGTAAAGTTGTTAACGAATACGCAGCAGACTACAATATCATTACGAACCAC
GGTAGCCTGGTCTACATTAAGACGAACCTGAATGCACCGCAATATAAAGTTATTACCATCGACCTGTCCA
AAGACGAGCCAGAGATCCGTGACTTCATCCCGGAAGAAAAAGATGCTAAACTGGCGCAAGTTAATTGTGC
GAACGAAGAGTATTTCGTCGCTATTTACAAGCGTAACGTTAAAGATGAAATCTACCTGTACTCGAAGGCT
GGTGTTCAGCTGACCCGTCTGGCGCCGGATTTCGTGGGTGCGGCAAGCATTGCGAATCGTCAAAAACAGA
CCCACTTTTTTCTGACCCTGAGCGGTTTTAACACCCCGGGTACGATCGCTCGTTATGATTTTACCGCGCC
GGAAACCCAGCGCTTTAGCATCCTGCGTACCACTAAAGTCAACGAACTGGATCCTGATGACTTCGAGAGC
ACGCAAGTGTGGTACGAGAGCAAGGACGGTACGAAAATCCCGATGTTCATCGTTCGTCACAAGTCCACCA
AGTTTGACGGTACCGCGGCTGCGATCCAATATGGTTACGGCGGCTTCGCCACCTCCGCGGATCCATTCTT
CAGCCCGATCATTCTGACGTTTCTGCAGACCTACGGTGCGATTTTTGCCGTACCGAGCATCCGTGGTGGC
GGTGAGTTCGGTGAGGAATGGCATAAGGGCGGCCGCCGCGAAACCAAAGTGAACACGTTTGACGATTTCA
TTGCGGCCGCCCAATTTCTGGTGAAGAACAAATATGCGGCTCCGGGTAAAGTTGCAATTAATGGTGCGAG
CAACGGCGGCCTGCTGGTGATGGGCTCTATCGTCCGTGCGCCTGAGGGTACGTTCGGTGCGGCAGTGCCA
GAGGGCGGTGTGGCGGATCTGCTTAAGTTCCACAAATTTACGGGTGGCCAGGCGTGGATCAGCGAGTATG
GTAATCCGTCTATCCCTGAAGAATTTGATTACATCTATCCGCTGAGCCCGGTTCACAATGTCCGCACCGA
CAAAGTTATGCCGGCAACCCTGATTACCGTGAATATCGGTGATGGCCGTGTGGTTCCGATGCACAGCTTC
AAGTTCATCGCGACTTTGCAGCATAACGTTCCGCAGAATCCGCATCCGCTGCTGATTAAGATTGATAAAT
CGTGGTTGGGTCACGGCATGGGTAAGCCGACCGACAAAAATGTGAAAGACGCCGCCGACAAGTGGGGTTT
CATCGCACGCGCCCTGGGTCTGGAACTGAAAACGGTCGAGTGATGAAAGCTTCCCCCTAGCATAACCCCT
TGGGGCCTCTAAACGGGTCTTGAGGGGTTTTTTGCCCCTGAGACGCGTCAATCGAGTTCGTACCTAAGGG
CGACACCCCCTAATTAGCCCGGGCGAAAGGCCCAGTCTTTCGACTGAGCCTTTCGTTTTATTTGATGCCT
GGCAGTTCCCTACTCTCGCATGGGGAGTCCCCACACTACCATCGGCGCTACGGCGTTTCACTTCTGAGTT
CGGCATGGGGTCAGGTGGGACCACCGCGCTACTGCCGCCAGGCAAACAAGGGGTGTTATGAGCCATATTC
AGGTATAAATGGGCTCGCGATAATGTTCAGAATTGGTTAATTGGTTGTAACACTGACCCCTATTTGTTTA
TTTTTCTAAATACATTCAAATATGTATCCGCTCATGAGACAATAACCCTGATAAATGCTTCAATAATATT
GAAAAAGGAAGAATATGAGTATTCAACATTTCCGTGTCGCCCTTATTCCCTTTTTTGCGGCATTTTGCCT
TCCTGTTTTTGCTCACCCAGAAACGCTGGTGAAAGTAAAAGATGCTGAAGATCAGTTGGGTGCACGAGTG
GGTTACATCGAACTGGATCTCAACAGCGGTAAGATCCTTGAGAGTTTTCGCCCCGAAGAACGTTTTCCAA
TGATGAGCACTTTTAAAGTTCTGCTATGTGGCGCGGTATTATCCCGTATTGACGCCGGGCAAGAGCAACT
CGGTCGCCGCATACACTATTCTCAGAATGACTTGGTTGAGTACTCACCAGTCACAGAAAAGCATCTTACG
GATGGCATGACAGTAAGAGAATTATGCAGTGCTGCCATAACCATGAGTGATAACACTGCGGCCAACTTAC
TTCTGACAACGATCGGAGGACCGAAGGAGCTAACCGCTTTTTTGCACAACATGGGGGATCATGTAACTCG
CCTTGATCGTTGGGAACCGGAGCTGAATGAAGCCATACCAAACGACGAGCGTGACACCACGATGCCTGTA
GCGATGGCAACAACGTTGCGCAAACTATTAACTGGCGAACTACTTACTCTAGCTTCCCGGCAACAATTAA
TAGACTGGATGGAGGCGGATAAAGTTGCAGGACCACTTCTGCGCTCGGCCCTTCCGGCTGGCTGGTTTAT
TGCTGATAAATCCGGAGCCGGTGAGCGTGGTTCTCGCGGTATCATCGCAGCGCTGGGGCCAGATGGTAAG
CCCTCCCGTATCGTAGTTATCTACACGACGGGGAGTCAGGCAACTATGGATGAACGAAATAGACAGATCG
CTGAGATAGGTGCCTCACTGATTAAGCATTGGTAAGCGGCGCGCCATCGAATGGCGCAAAACCTTTCGCG
GTATGGCATGATAGCGCCCGGAAGAGAGTCAATTCAGGGTGGTGAATATGAAACCAGTAACGTTATACGA
TGTCGCAGAGTATGCCGGTGTCTCTTATCAGACCGTTTCCCGCGTGGTGAACCAGGCCAGCCACGTTTCT
GCGAAAACGCGGGAAAAAGTGGAAGCGGCGATGGCGGAGCTGAATTACATTCCCAACCGCGTGGCACAAC
AACTGGCGGGCAAACAGTCGTTGCTGATTGGCGTTGCCACCTCCAGTCTGGCCCTGCACGCGCCGTCGCA
AATTGTCGCGGCGATTAAATCTCGCGCCGATCAACTGGGTGCCAGCGTGGTGGTGTCGATGGTAGAACGA
AGCGGCGTCGAAGCCTGTAAAGCGGCGGTGCACAATCTTCTCGCGCAACGCGTCAGTGGGCTGATCATTA
ACTATCCGCTGGATGACCAGGATGCCATTGCTGTGGAAGCTGCCTGCACTAATGTTCCGGCGTTATTTCT
TGATGTCTCTGACCAGACACCCATCAACAGTATTATTTTCTCCCATGAGGACGGTACGCGACTGGGCGTG
GAGCATCTGGTCGCATTGGGTCACCAGCAAATCGCGCTGTTAGCGGGCCCATTAAGTTCTGTCTCGGCGC
GTCTGCGTCTGGCTGGCTGGCATAAATATCTCACTCGCAATCAAATTCAGCCGATAGCGGAACGGGAAGG
CGACTGGAGTGCCATGTCCGGTTTTCAACAAACCATGCAAATGCTGAATGAGGGCATCGTTCCCACTGCG
ATGCTGGTTGCCAACGATCAGATGGCGCTGGGCGCAATGCGCGCCATTACCGAGTCCGGGCTGCGCGTTG
GTGCGGATATCTCGGTAGTGGGATACGACGATACCGAAGATAGCTCATGTTATATCCCGCCGTTAACCAC
CATCAAACAGGATTTTCGCCTGCTGGGGCAAACCAGCGTGGACCGCTTGCTGCAACTCTCTCAGGGCCAG
GCGGTGAAGGGCAATCAGCTGTTGCCAGTCTCACTGGTGAAAAGAAAAACCACCCTGGCGCCCAATACGC
AAACCGCCTCTCCCCGCGCGTTGGCCGATTCATTAATGCAGCTGGCACGACAGGTTTCCCGACTGGAAAG
CGGGCAGTGACTCATGACCAAAATCCCTTAACGTGAGTTACGCGCGCGTCGTTCCACTGAGCGTCAGAC
Features (pLannotate 1.2.2; 14 found; start..end, strand, type, name):
     27..615     +  rep_origin     ori: high-copy-number ColE1/pMB1/pBR322/pUC origin of replication
    840..857     +  terminator     rrnB T2 terminator (fragment): transcription terminator T2 from the E. coli rrnB gene
    882..901     -  CDS            lacZα (fragment): LacZα fragment of β-galactosidase; lacZ fragment
   1364..1382    +  promoter       T7 promoter: promoter for bacteriophage T7 RNA polymerase
   1383..1407    +  protein_bind   lac operator: The lac repressor binds to the lac operator to inhibit transcription in E. coli. This inhibition can be relieved by adding lactose or isopropyl-β-D-thiogalactopyranoside (IPTG). lac repressor encoded by lacI
   1491..3680    +  CDS            POPB: POPB_GALM3 - Experimental evidence at protein level: Swiss-Prot protein existence level 1. Dual function macrocyclase-peptidase involved in the biosynthesis of the highly toxic amanitin toxin family of macrocycles (PubMed:22202811, PubMed:28866879, PubMed:29051530). Cleaves peptide bonds on the C-terminal side of prolyl residues (PubMed:29051530). The enzyme first removes 10 residues from the N-terminus of a 35-residue substrate (PubMed:29051530). Conformational trapping of the 25 amino- acid peptide forces the enzyme to release this intermediate rather than proceed to macrocyclization (PubMed
   3697..3744    +  terminator     T7 terminator: transcription terminator for bacteriophage T7 RNA polymerase
   3804..3844    -  terminator     rrnB T1 terminator (fragment): transcription terminator T1 from the E. coli rrnB gene
   3846..3961    -  ncRNA          5S rRNA: Accession: RF00001 - 5S ribosomal RNA
   3992..4016    +  CDS            KanR (fragment): aminoglycoside phosphotransferase; aph(3')-Ia; confers resistance to kanamycin
   4046..4142    +  promoter       AmpR promoter (fragment): bla
   4145..5005    +  CDS            AmpR: β-lactamase; bla; confers resistance to ampicillin, carbenicillin, and related antibiotics
   5014..5087    +  promoter       lacI promoter (fragment): lacI
   5088..6167    +  CDS            lacI: LACI_ECOLI - Experimental evidence at protein level: Swiss-Prot protein existence level 1. Repressor of the lactose operon. Binds allolactose as an inducer. From Escherichia coli (strain K12).
