>Addgene plasmid #92234 | pJExpress414_GmPOPB | addgene full sequence | sequence record 192472 | Addgene NGS Result
ATATCTCACTCGCAATCAAATTCAGCCGATAGCGGAACGGGAAGGCGACTGGAGTGCCATGTCCGGTTTT
CAACAAACCATGCAAATGCTGAATGAGGGCATCGTTCCCACTGCGATGCTGGTTGCCAACGATCAGATGG
CGCTGGGCGCAATGCGCGCCATTACCGAGTCCGGGCTGCGCGTTGGTGCGGATATCTCGGTAGTGGGATA
CGACGATACCGAAGATAGCTCATGTTATATCCCGCCGTTAACCACCATCAAACAGGATTTTCGCCTGCTG
GGGCAAACCAGCGTGGACCGCTTGCTGCAACTCTCTCAGGGCCAGGCGGTGAAGGGCAATCAGCTGTTGC
CAGTCTCACTGGTGAAAAGAAAAACCACCCTGGCGCCCAATACGCAAACCGCCTCTCCCCGCGCGTTGGC
CGATTCATTAATGCAGCTGGCACGACAGGTTTCCCGACTGGAAAGCGGGCAGTGACTCATGACCAAAATC
CCTTAACGTGAGTTACGCGCGCGTCGTTCCACTGAGCGTCAGACCCCGTAGAAAAGATCAAAGGATCTTC
TTGAGATCCTTTTTTTCTGCGCGTAATCTGCTGCTTGCAAACAAAAAAACCACCGCTACCAGCGGTGGTT
TGTTTGCCGGATCAAGAGCTACCAACTCTTTTTCCGAAGGTAACTGGCTTCAGCAGAGCGCAGATACCAA
ATACTGTTCTTCTAGTGTAGCCGTAGTTAGCCCACCACTTCAAGAACTCTGTAGCACCGCCTACATACCT
CGCTCTGCTAATCCTGTTACCAGTGGCTGCTGCCAGTGGCGATAAGTCGTGTCTTACCGGGTTGGACTCA
AGACGATAGTTACCGGATAAGGCGCAGCGGTCGGGCTGAACGGGGGGTTCGTGCACACAGCCCAGCTTGG
AGCGAACGACCTACACCGAACTGAGATACCTACAGCGTGAGCTATGAGAAAGCGCCACGCTTCCCGAAGG
GAGAAAGGCGGACAGGTATCCGGTAAGCGGCAGGGTCGGAACAGGAGAGCGCACGAGGGAGCTTCCAGGG
GGAAACGCCTGGTATCTTTATAGTCCTGTCGGGTTTCGCCACCTCTGACTTGAGCGTCGATTTTTGTGAT
GCTCGTCAGGGGGGCGGAGCCTATGGAAAAACGCCAGCAACGCGGCCTTTTTACGGTTCCTGGCCTTTTG
CTGGCCTTTTGCTCACATGTTCTTTCCTGCGTTATCCCCTGATTCTGTGGATAACCGTATTACCGCCTTT
GAGTGAGCTGATACCGCTCGCCGCAGCCGAACGACCGAGCGCAGCGAGTCAGTGAGCGAGGAAGCGGAAG
GCGAGAGTAGGGAACTGCCAGGCATCAAACTAAGCAGAAGGCCCCTGACGGATGGCCTTTTTGCGTTTCT
ACAAACTCTTTCTGTGTTGTAAAACGACGGCCAGTCTTAAGCTCGGGCCCCCTGGGCGGTTCTGATAACG
AGTAATCGTTAATCCGCAAATAACGTAAAAACCCGCTTCGGCGGGTTTTTTTATGGGGGGAGTTTAGGGA
AAGAGCATTTGTCAGAATATTTAAGGGCGCCTGTCACTTTGCTTGATATATGAGAATTATTTAACCTTAT
AAATGAGAAAAAAGCAACGCACTTTAAATAAGATACGTTGCTTTTTCGATTGATGAACACCTATAATTAA
ACTATTCATCTATTATTTATGATTTTTTGTATATACAATATTTCTAGTTTGTTAAAGAGAATTAAGAAAA
TAAATCTCGAAAATAATAAAGGGAAAATCAGTTTTTGATATCAAAATTATACATGTCAACGATAATACAA
AATATAATACAAACTATAAGATGTTATCAGTATTTATTATCATTTAGAATAAATTTTGTGTCGCCCTTCC
GCGAAATTAATACGACTCACTATAGGGGAATTGTGAGCGGATAACAATTCCCCTCTAGAAATAATTTTGT
TTAACTTTTAGGAGGTAAACATATGCACCATCATCATCATCACGAGAACTTATACTTTCAAGGCATGAGC
AGCGTTACCTGGGCACCGGGCAATTACCCGAGCACCCGCCGTTCCGATCATGTGGACACGTATCAAAGCG
CGAGCAAGGGCGAAGTCCCGGTGCCGGATCCGTATCAGTGGCTGGAAGAGAGCACCGACGAAGTCGACAA
GTGGACGACGGCACAAGCGGACCTGGCACAGTCTTATCTGGACCAAAACGCTGACATTCAAAAACTGGCC
GAGAAATTTCGTGCGAGCCGTAATTACGCCAAGTTCTCTGCACCGACTCTGTTGGACGACGGTCACTGGT
ATTGGTTCTATAACCGTGGCTTGCAGAGCCAAAGCGTCTTGTACAGATCTAAAGAACCAGCCCTGCCGGA
CTTCTCTAAGGGCGACGATAACGTTGGTGACGTTTTCTTTGATCCGAATGTGCTGGCAGCGGATGGTAGC
GCGGGCATGGTCCTGTGCAAATTCTCGCCGGACGGTAAATTCTTTGCCTATGCAGTTAGCCACCTGGGTG
GCGATTACTCCACGATTTACGTGCGTTCCACGAGCAGCCCGCTGAGCCAGGCGAGCGTCGCGCAAGGTGT
GGACGGTCGTCTGAGCGACGAAGTCAAATGGTTCAAGTTTAGCACCATTATTTGGACTAAAGATAGCAAG
GGCTTCCTGTACCAGCGCTATCCGGCTCGCGAGCGTCACGAGGGTACCCGCAGCGACCGTAATGCCATGA
TGTGTTACCACAAAGTCGGCACGACCCAAGAAGAAGATATTATTGTGTATCAGGATAATGAACATCCTGA
GTGGATCTATGGTGCGGATACCTCCGAAGATGGCAAGTACCTGTACCTGTACCAGTTTAAAGATACCAGC
AAGAAAAACCTGTTGTGGGTCGCCGAGCTGGACGAAGATGGCGTTAAGAGCGGTATTCACTGGCGTAAAG
TTGTTAACGAATACGCAGCAGACTACAATATCATTACGAACCACGGTAGCCTGGTCTACATTAAGACGAA
CCTGAATGCACCGCAATATAAAGTTATTACCATCGACCTGTCCAAAGACGAGCCAGAGATCCGTGACTTC
ATCCCGGAAGAAAAAGATGCTAAACTGGCGCAAGTTAATTGTGCGAACGAAGAGTATTTCGTCGCTATTT
ACAAGCGTAACGTTAAAGATGAAATCTACCTGTACTCGAAGGCTGGTGTTCAGCTGACCCGTCTGGCGCC
GGATTTCGTGGGTGCGGCAAGCATTGCGAATCGTCAAAAACAGACCCACTTTTTTCTGACCCTGAGCGGT
TTTAACACCCCGGGTACGATCGCTCGTTATGATTTTACCGCGCCGGAAACCCAGCGCTTTAGCATCCTGC
GTACCACTAAAGTCAACGAACTGGATCCTGATGACTTCGAGAGCACGCAAGTGTGGTACGAGAGCAAGGA
CGGTACGAAAATCCCGATGTTCATCGTTCGTCACAAGTCCACCAAGTTTGACGGTACCGCGGCTGCGATC
CAATATGGTTACGGCGGCTTCGCCACCTCCGCGGATCCATTCTTCAGCCCGATCATTCTGACGTTTCTGC
AGACCTACGGTGCGATTTTTGCCGTACCGAGCATCCGTGGTGGCGGTGAGTTCGGTGAGGAATGGCATAA
GGGCGGCCGCCGCGAAACCAAAGTGAACACGTTTGACGATTTCATTGCGGCCGCCCAATTTCTGGTGAAG
AACAAATATGCGGCTCCGGGTAAAGTTGCAATTAATGGTGCGAGCAACGGCGGCCTGCTGGTGATGGGCT
CTATCGTCCGTGCGCCTGAGGGTACGTTCGGTGCGGCAGTGCCAGAGGGCGGTGTGGCGGATCTGCTTAA
GTTCCACAAATTTACGGGTGGCCAGGCGTGGATCAGCGAGTATGGTAATCCGTCTATCCCTGAAGAATTT
GATTACATCTATCCGCTGAGCCCGGTTCACAATGTCCGCACCGACAAAGTTATGCCGGCAACCCTGATTA
CCGTGAATATCGGTGATGGCCGTGTGGTTCCGATGCACAGCTTCAAGTTCATCGCGACTTTGCAGCATAA
CGTTCCGCAGAATCCGCATCCGCTGCTGATTAAGATTGATAAATCGTGGTTGGGTCACGGCATGGGTAAG
CCGACCGACAAAAATGTGAAAGACGCCGCCGACAAGTGGGGTTTCATCGCACGCGCCCTGGGTCTGGAAC
TGAAAACGGTCGAGTGATGAAAGCTTCCCCCTAGCATAACCCCTTGGGGCCTCTAAACGGGTCTTGAGGG
GTTTTTTGCCCCTGAGACGCGTCAATCGAGTTCGTACCTAAGGGCGACACCCCATAATTAGCCCGGGCGA
AAGGCCCAGTCTTTCGACTGAGCCTTTCGTTTTATTTGATGCCTGGCAGTTCCCTACTCTCGCATGGGGA
GTCCCCACACTACCATCGGCGCTACGGCGTTTCACTTCTGAGTTCGGCATGGGGTCAGGTGGGACCACCG
CGCTACTGCCGCCAGGCAAACAAGGGGTGTTATGAGCCATATTCAGGTATAAATGGGCTCGCGATAATGT
TCAGAATTGGTTAATTGGTTGTAACACTGACCCCTATTTGTTTATTTTTCTAAATACATTCAAATATGTA
TCCGCTCATGAGACAATAACCCTGATAAATGCTTCAATAATATTGAAAAAGGAAGAATATGAGTATTCAA
CATTTCCGTGTCGCCCTTATTCCCTTTTTTGCGGCATTTTGCCTTCCTGTTTTTGCTCACCCAGAAACGC
TGGTGAAAGTAAAAGATGCTGAAGATCAGTTGGGTGCACGAGTGGGTTACATCGAACTGGATCTCAACAG
CGGTAAGATCCTTGAGAGTTTTCGCCCCGAAGAACGTTTTCCAATGATGAGCACTTTTAAAGTTCTGCTA
TGTGGCGCGGTATTATCCCGTATTGACGCCGGGCAAGAGCAACTCGGTCGCCGCATACACTATTCTCAGA
ATGACTTGGTTGAGTACTCACCAGTCACAGAAAAGCATCTTACGGATGGCATGACAGTAAGAGAATTATG
CAGTGCTGCCATAACCATGAGTGATAACACTGCGGCCAACTTACTTCTGACAACGATCGGAGGACCGAAG
GAGCTAACCGCTTTTTTGCACAACATGGGGGATCATGTAACTCGCCTTGATCGTTGGGAACCGGAGCTGA
ATGAAGCCATACCAAACGACGAGCGTGACACCACGATGCCTGTAGCGATGGCAACAACGTTGCGCAAACT
ATTAACTGGCGAACTACTTACTCTAGCTTCCCGGCAACAATTAATAGACTGGATGGAGGCGGATAAAGTT
GCAGGACCACTTCTGCGCTCGGCCCTTCCGGCTGGCTGGTTTATTGCTGATAAATCCGGAGCCGGTGAGC
GTGGTTCTCGCGGTATCATCGCAGCGCTGGGGCCAGATGGTAAGCCCTCCCGTATCGTAGTTATCTACAC
GACGGGGAGTCAGGCAACTATGGATGAACGAAATAGACAGATCGCTGAGATAGGTGCCTCACTGATTAAG
CATTGGTAAGCGGCGCGCCATCGAATGGCGCAAAACCTTTCGCGGTATGGCATGATAGCGCCCGGAAGAG
AGTCAATTCAGGGTGGTGAATATGAAACCAGTAACGTTATACGATGTCGCAGAGTATGCCGGTGTCTCTT
ATCAGACCGTTTCCCGCGTGGTGAACCAGGCCAGCCACGTTTCTGCGAAAACGCGGGAAAAAGTGGAAGC
GGCGATGGCGGAGCTGAATTACATTCCCAACCGCGTGGCACAACAACTGGCGGGCAAACAGTCGTTGCTG
ATTGGCGTTGCCACCTCCAGTCTGGCCCTGCACGCGCCGTCGCAAATTGTCGCGGCGATTAAATCTCGCG
CCGATCAACTGGGTGCCAGCGTGGTGGTGTCGATGGTAGAACGAAGCGGCGTCGAAGCCTGTAAAGCGGC
GGTGCACAATCTTCTCGCGCAACGCGTCAGTGGGCTGATCATTAACTATCCGCTGGATGACCAGGATGCC
ATTGCTGTGGAAGCTGCCTGCACTAATGTTCCGGCGTTATTTCTTGATGTCTCTGACCAGACACCCATCA
ACAGTATTATTTTCTCCCATGAGGACGGTACGCGACTGGGCGTGGAGCATCTGGTCGCATTGGGTCACCA
GCAAATCGCGCTGTTAGCGGGCCCATTAAGTTCTGTCTCGGCGCGTCTGCGTCTGGCTGGCTGGCATAA
Features (pLannotate 1.2.2; 14 found; start..end, strand, type, name):
    561..1149    +  rep_origin     ori: high-copy-number ColE1/pMB1/pBR322/pUC origin of replication
   1374..1391    +  terminator     rrnB T2 terminator (fragment): transcription terminator T2 from the E. coli rrnB gene
   1416..1435    -  CDS            lacZα (fragment): LacZα fragment of β-galactosidase; lacZ fragment
   1898..1916    +  promoter       T7 promoter: promoter for bacteriophage T7 RNA polymerase
   1917..1941    +  protein_bind   lac operator: The lac repressor binds to the lac operator to inhibit transcription in E. coli. This inhibition can be relieved by adding lactose or isopropyl-β-D-thiogalactopyranoside (IPTG). lac repressor encoded by lacI
   2025..4214    +  CDS            POPB: POPB_GALM3 - Experimental evidence at protein level: Swiss-Prot protein existence level 1. Dual function macrocyclase-peptidase involved in the biosynthesis of the highly toxic amanitin toxin family of macrocycles (PubMed:22202811, PubMed:28866879, PubMed:29051530). Cleaves peptide bonds on the C-terminal side of prolyl residues (PubMed:29051530). The enzyme first removes 10 residues from the N-terminus of a 35-residue substrate (PubMed:29051530). Conformational trapping of the 25 amino- acid peptide forces the enzyme to release this intermediate rather than proceed to macrocyclization (PubMed
   4231..4278    +  terminator     T7 terminator: transcription terminator for bacteriophage T7 RNA polymerase
   4338..4378    -  terminator     rrnB T1 terminator (fragment): transcription terminator T1 from the E. coli rrnB gene
   4380..4495    -  ncRNA          5S rRNA: Accession: RF00001 - 5S ribosomal RNA
   4526..4550    +  CDS            KanR (fragment): aminoglycoside phosphotransferase; aph(3')-Ia; confers resistance to kanamycin
   4580..4676    +  promoter       AmpR promoter (fragment): bla
   4679..5539    +  CDS            AmpR: β-lactamase; bla; confers resistance to ampicillin, carbenicillin, and related antibiotics
   5548..5621    +  promoter       lacI promoter (fragment): lacI
   5622..472     +  CDS            lacI (across the origin): LACI_ECOLI - Experimental evidence at protein level: Swiss-Prot protein existence level 1. Repressor of the lactose operon. Binds allolactose as an inducer. From Escherichia coli (strain K12).
