[The description below was written by a language model from this plasmid's Addgene catalogue record and pLannotate feature annotations shown in this document.]
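Description:
pJExpress414_GmPOPB is a 6,229 bp bacterial expression plasmid built on the commercial pJ414 (pJExpress414) backbone from DNA 2.0, designed to produce wild-type prolyl oligopeptidase B from the mushroom Galerina marginata in E. coli. It replicates from a high-copy ColE1/pUC-type origin and is selected with ampicillin through a β-lactamase gene driven by its own promoter. The two sequence records available, one supplied by the depositor and one from repository sequencing, have the same length and the same set of annotated features in the same order, differing only in where numbering begins on the circle.

The expression cassette places the GmPOPB coding sequence under a T7 promoter immediately followed by a lac operator, with a T7 terminator downstream. A plasmid-borne lacI gene with its own promoter supplies the repressor. Transcription therefore depends on a host that provides T7 RNA polymerase, is held off by LacI, and is induced with IPTG. The catalogue entry lists an N-terminal 6xHis tag followed by a TEV protease site, which allows affinity purification and later tag removal. These elements are not annotated separately, but the stated insert size slightly exceeds the annotated POPB reading frame, which is consistent with a short N-terminal extension. Fragments of the rrnB T1 and T2 terminators and a 5S rRNA segment flank the cassette, probably insulating it from read-through. The short lacZα and KanR matches appear to be backbone remnants rather than functional genes.

GmPOPB is a dual-function peptidase and macrocyclase in the biosynthesis of amanitin-family toxins. It cleaves after prolyl residues and cyclises the precursor peptide. The plasmid was deposited to supply recombinant enzyme for kinetic study of this peptide bond-forming activity.
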