Addgene plasmid #92234: pJExpress414_GmPOPB
Purpose: Express wild type prolyl oligopeptidase from Galerina marginata
Depositing lab: James Naismith. Depositing organization: University of St. Andrews. Publication: Kinetic Landscape of a Peptide Bond-Forming Prolyl Oligopeptidase. Czekster CM, Naismith JH. Biochemistry. 2017 Apr 18;56(15):2086-2095. doi: 10.1021/acs.biochem.7b00012. Epub 2017 Apr 7. PubMed 28332820.
Backbone
  Vector backbone: pJ414
  Backbone manufacturer: DNA 2.0
  Backbone size w/o insert (bp): 4000
  Total vector size (bp): 6229
  Vector type: Bacterial Expression
Growth in bacteria
  Bacterial resistance: Ampicillin, 100 μg/mL
  Growth temperature: 37°C
  Growth strain: DH5alpha
  Copy number: High Copy
Gene/Insert
  Gene/Insert name: Prolyl oligopeptidase B from Galerina marginata (alt name: GmPOPB)
  Species: Galerina marginata
  Insert size (bp): 2235
  Mutation: none
  GenBank ID: JN827314.2
  Promoter: T7 promoter
  Tag / fusion protein: 6x-Histag, TEV cleavage site (N terminal on insert)
  Cloning method: Unknown
  Sequencing primers: 5′ TTAATACGACTCACTATAGG; 3′ AAACCCCTCAAGACC
Resource information
  A portion of this plasmid was derived from a plasmid made by: DNA 2.0
Terms and licenses: Academic/Nonprofit Terms; Industry Terms: Not Available to Industry
How to cite: pJExpress414_GmPOPB was a gift from James Naismith (Addgene plasmid # 92234 ; http://n2t.net/addgene:92234 ; RRID:Addgene_92234)
